>Addgene plasmid #195381 | FLAG-deltaP2-PTPN22 | addgene full sequence | sequence record 386185 | Addgene NGS Result
ATGCATTAGTTATTAATAGTAATCAATTACGGGGTCATTAGTTCATAGCCCATATATGGAGTTCCGCGTT
ACATAACTTACGGTAAATGGCCCGCCTGGCTGACCGCCCAACGACCCCCGCCCATTGACGTCAATAATGA
CGTATGTTCCCATAGTAACGCCAATAGGGACTTTCCATTGACGTCAATGGGTGGAGTATTTACGGTAAAC
TGCCCACTTGGCAGTACATCAAGTGTATCATATGCCAAGTACGCCCCCTATTGACGTCAATGACGGTAAA
TGGCCCGCCTGGCATTATGCCCAGTACATGACCTTATGGGACTTTCCTACTTGGCAGTACATCTACGTAT
TAGTCATCGCTATTACCATGGTGATGCGGTTTTGGCAGTACATCAATGGGCGTGGATAGCGGTTTGACTC
ACGGGGATTTCCAAGTCTCCACCCCATTGACGTCAATGGGAGTTTGTTTTGGCACCAAAATCAACGGGAC
TTTCCAAAATGTCGTAACAACTCCGCCCCATTGACGCAAATGGGCGGTAGGCGTGTACGGTGGGAGGTCT
ATATAAGCAGAGCTGGTTTAGTGAACCGTCAGATCCGCTAGCGATTACGCCAAGCTCGAAATTAACCCTC
ACTAAAGGGAACAAAAGCTGGAGCTCCACCGCGGTGGCGGCCGCCACCATGGATTACAAGGATGACGACG
ATAAGAGCCCGGGCGGA
[903 nt withheld, positions 718-1620]
CATTCTGGAACAGAGAGTCAAGCAAAGCATTGTATTCCTGAGAAAAATCACACTCTCCAAGCAGACTCTT
ATTCTCCTAATTTACCAAAAAGTACCACAAAAGCAGCAAAAATGATGAACCAACAAAGGACAAAAATGGA
AATCAAAGAATCTTCTTCCTTTGACTTTAGGACTTCTGAAATAAGTGCAAAAGAAGAGCTAGTTTTGCAC
CCTGCTAAATCAAGCACTTCTTTTGACTTTCTGGAGCTAAATTACAGTTTTGACAAAAATGCTGACACAA
CCATGAAATGGCAGACAAAGGCATTTCCAATAGTTGGGGAGCCTCTTCAGAAGCATCAAAGTTTGGATTT
GGGCTCTCTTTTGTTTGAGGGATGTTCTAATTCTAAACCTGTAAATGCAGCAGGAAGATATTTTAATTCA
AAGGTGCCAATAACACGGACCAAATCAACTCCTTTTGAATTGATACAGCAGAGAGAAACCAAGGAGGTGG
ACAGCAAGGAAAACTTTTCTTATTTGGAATCTCAACCACATGATTCTTGTTTTGTAGAGATGCAGGCTCA
AAAAGTAATGCATGTTTCTTCAGCAGAACTGAATTATTCACTGCCATATGACTCTAAACACCAAATACGT
AATGCCTCTAATGTAAAGCACCATGACTCTAGTGCTCTTGGTGTATATTCTTACATACCTTTAGTGGAAA
ATCCTTATTTTTCATCATGGCCTCCAAGTGGTACCAGTTCTAAGATGTCTCTTGATTTACCTGAGAAGCA
AGATGGAACTGTTTTTCCTTCTTCTCTGTTGCCAACATCCTCTACATCCCTCTTCTCTTATTACAATTCA
CATGATTCTTTATCACTGAATTCTCCAACCAATATTTCCTCACTATTGAACCAGGAGTCAGCTGTACTAG
CAACTGCTCCAAGGATAGATGATGAAATCCCCCCTCCACTTCCTGTACGGACACCTGAATCATTTATTGT
GGTTGAGGAAGCTGGAGAATTCTCACCAAATGTTCCCAAATCCTTATCCTCAGCTGTGAAGGTAAAAATT
GGAACATCACTGGAATGGGGTGGAACATCTGAACCAAAGAAATTTGATGACTCTGTGATACTTAGACCAA
GCAAGAGTGTAAAACTCCGAAGTCCTAAATCAGAACTACATCAAGATCGTTCTTCTACTCTAGAGTCCTT
CTTTCTTGCCGATGAAGATTGTATGCAGGCCCAATCTATAGAAACATATTCTACTAGCTATCCTGACACC
ATGGAAAATTCAACATCTTCAAAACAGACACTGAAGACTCCTGGAAAAAGTTTCACAAGGAGTAAGAGTT
TGAAAATTTTGCGAAACATGAAAAAGAGTATCTGTAATTCTTGCCCACCAAACAAGCCTGCAGAATCTGT
TCAGTCAAATAACTCCAGCTCATTTCTGAATTTTGGTTTTGCAAACCGTTTTTCAAAACCCAAAGGACCA
AGGAATCCACCACCAACTTGGAATATTTAATAAAACTCCAGATTTATAATAATATGGGCTGCAAGTACAC
CTCGAGGGGGGGCCCGGTACCTTAATTAATTAAGGTACCAGGTAAGTGTACCCAATTCGCCCTATAGTGA
GTCGTATTACAATTCACTCGATCGCCCTTCCCAACAGTTGCGCAGCCTGAATGGCGAATGGAGATCCAAT
TTTTAAGTGTATAATGTGTTAAACTACTGATTCTAATTGTTTGTGTATTTTAGATTCACAGTCCCAAGGC
TCATTTCAGGCCCCTCAGTCCTCACAGTCTGTTCATGATCATAATCAGCCATACCACATTTGTAGAGGTT
TTACTTGCTTTAAAAAACCTCCCACACCTCCCCCTGAACCTGAAACATAAAATGAATGCAATTGTTGTTG
TTAACTTGTTTATTGCAGCTTATAATGGTTACAAATAAAGCAATAGCATCACAAATTTCACAAATAAAGC
ATTTTTTTCACTGCATTCTAGTTGTGGTTTGTCCAAACTCATCAATGTATCTTAACGCGTAAATTGTAAG
CGTTAATATTTTGTTAAAATTCGCGTTAAATTTTTGTTAAATCAGCTCATTTTTTAACCAATAGGCCGAA
ATCGGCAAAATCCCTTATAAATCAAAAGAATAGACCGAGATAGGGT
[37 nt withheld, positions 3767-3803]
AAAGAACGTGGACTCCAACGTCAAAGG
[49 nt withheld, positions 3831-3879]
T
[91 nt withheld, positions 3881-3971]
G
[124 nt withheld, positions 3973-4096]
CAGGTGGCACTTTTCGGGGAAATGTGCGCGGAACCCCTATTTGTTTATTTTTCTAAATACATTCAAATAT
GTATCCGCTCATGAGACAATAACCCTGATAAATGCTTCAATAATATTGAAAAAGGAAGAATCCTGAGGCG
GAAAGAACCAGCTGTGGAATGTGTGTCAGTTAGGGTGTGGAAAGTCCCCAGGCTCCCCAGCAGGCAGAAG
TATGCAAAGCATGCATCTCAATTAGTCAGCAACCAGGTGTGGAAAGTCCCCAGGCTCCCCAGCAGGCAGA
AGTATGCAAAGCATGCATCTCAATTAGTCAGCAACCATAGTCCCGCCCCTAACTCCGCCCATCCCGCCCC
TAACTCCGCCCAGTTCCGCCCATTCTCCGCCCCATGGCTGACTAATTTTTTTTATTTATGCAGAGGCCGA
GGCCGCCTCGGCCTCTGAGCTATTCCAGAAGTAGTGAGGAGGCTTTTTTGGAGGCCTAGGCTTTTGCAAA
GATCGATCAAGAGACAGGATGAGGATCGTTTCGCATGATTGAACAAGATGGATTGCACGCAGGTTCTCCG
GCCGCTTGGGTGGAGAGGCTATTCGGCTATGACTGGGCACAACAGACAATCGGCTGCTCTGATGCCGCCG
TGTTCCGGCTGTCAGCGCAGGGGCGCCCGGTTCTTTTTGTCAAGACCGACCTGTCCGGTGCCCTGAATGA
ACTGCAAGACGAGGCAGCGCGGCTATCGTGGCTGGCCACGACGGGCGTTCCTTGCGCAGCTGTGCTCGAC
GTTGTCACTGAAGCGGGAAGGGACTGGCTGCTATTGGGCGAAGTGCCGGGGCAGGATCTCCTGTCATCTC
ACCTTGCTCCTGCCGAGAAAGTATCCATCATGGCTGATGCAATGCGGCGGCTGCATACGCTTGATCCGGC
TACCTGCCCATTCGACCACCAAGCGAAACATCGCATCGAGCGAGCACGTACTCGGATGGAAGCCGGTCTT
GTCGATCAGGATGATCTGGACGAAGAACATCAGGGGCTCGCGCCAGCCGAACTGTTCGCCAGGCTCAAGG
CGAGCATGCCCGACGGCGAGGATCTCGTCGTGACCCATGGCGATGCCTGCTTGCCGAATATCATGGTGGA
AAATGGCCGCTTTTCTGGATTCATCGACTGTGGCCGGCTGGGTGTGGCGGACCGCTATCAGGACATAGCG
TTGGCTACCCGTGATATTGCTGAAGAACTTGGCGGCGAATGGGCTGACCGCTTCCTCGTGCTTTACGGTA
TCGCCGCTCCCGATTCGCAGCGCATCGCCTTCTATCGCCTTCTTGACGAGTTCTTCTGAGCGGGACTCTG
GGGTTCGAAATGACCGACCAAGCGACGCCCAACCTGCCATCACGAGATTTCGATTCCACCGCCGCCTTCT
ATGAAAGGTTGGGCTTCGGAATCGTTTTCCGGGACGCCGGCTGGATGATCCTCCAGCGCGGGGATCTCAT
GCTGGAGTTCTTCGCCCACCCTAGGGGGAGGCTAACTGAAACACGGAAGGAGACAATACCGGAAGGAACC
CGCGCTATGACGGCAATAAAAAGACAGAATAAAACGCACGGTGTTGGGTCGTTTGTTCATAAACGCGGGG
TTCGGTCCCAGGGCTGGCACTCTGTCGATACCCCACCGAGACCCCATTGGGGCCAATACGCCCGCGTTTC
TTCCTTTTCCCCACCCCACCCCCCAAGTTCGGGTGAAGGCCCAGGGCTCGCAGCCAACGTCGGGGCGGCA
GGCCCTGCCATAGCCTCAGGTTACTCATATATACTTTAGATTGATTTAAAACTTCATTTTTAATTTAAAA
GGATCTAGGTGAAGATCCTTTTTGATAATCTCATGACCAAAATCCCTTAACGTGAGTTTTCGTTCCACTG
AGCGTCAGACCCCGTAGAAAAGATCAAAGGATCTTCTTGAGATCCTTTTTTTCTGCGCGTAATCTGCTGC
TTGCAAACAAAAAAACCACCGCTACCAGCGGTGGTTTGTTTGCCGGATCAAGAGCTACCAACTCTTTTTC
CGAAGGTAACTGGCTTCAGCAGAGCGCAGATACCAAATACTGTTCTTCTAGTGTAGCCGTAGTTAGGCCA
CCACTTCAAGAACTCTGTAGCACCGCCTACATACCTCGCTCTGCTAATCCTGTTACCAGTGGCTGCTGCC
AGTGGCGATAAGTCGTGTCTTACCGGGTTGGACTCAAGACGATAGTTACCGGATAAGGCGCAGCGGTCGG
GCTGAACGGGGGGTTCGTGCACACAGCCCAGCTTGGAGCGAACGACCTACACCGAACTGAGATACCTACA
GCGTGAGCTATGAGAAAGCGCCACGCTTCCCGAAGGGAGAAAGGCGGACAGGTATCCGGTAAGCGGCAGG
GTCGGAACAGGAGAGCGCACGAGGGAGCTTCCAGGGGGAAACGCCTGGTATCTTTATAGTCCTGTCGGGT
TTCGCCACCTCTGACTTGAGCGTCGATTTTTGTGATGCTCGTCAGGGGGGCGGAGCCTATGGAAAAACGC
CAGCAACGCGGCCTTTTTACGGTTCCTGGCCTTTTGCTGGCCTTTTGCTCACATGTTCTTTCCTGCGTTA
TCCCCTGATTCTGTGGATAACCGTATTACCGCC
Features (pLannotate 1.2.2; 20 found; start..end, strand, type, name):
     67..370     +  enhancer       CMV enhancer: human cytomegalovirus immediate early enhancer
    371..574     +  promoter       CMV promoter: human cytomegalovirus (CMV) immediate early promoter
    620..638     +  promoter       T3 promoter: promoter for bacteriophage T3 RNA polymerase
    651..674     +  misc_feature   MCS (fragment): pBluescript multiple cloning site
    682..706     +  CDS            3xFLAG (fragment): three tandem FLAG® epitope tags
    721..3117    +  CDS            PTPN22 (sequence partly withheld): PTN22_HUMAN - Also known as PTPN8. Experimental evidence at protein level: Swiss-Prot protein existence level 1. Acts as negative regulator of T-cell receptor (TCR) signaling by direct dephosphorylation of the Src family kinases LCK and FYN, ITAMs of the TCRz/CD3 complex, as well as ZAP70, VAV, VCP and other key signaling molecules (PubMed:16461343, PubMed:18056643). Associates with and probably dephosphorylates CBL. Dephosphorylates LCK at its activating 'Tyr-394' residue (PubMed:21719704). Dephosphorylates ZAP70 at its activating 'Tyr-493' residue (PubMed:16461343). Dephosphorylates the immu
   3159..3181    +  misc_feature   MCS (fragment): pBluescript multiple cloning site
   3221..3239    -  promoter       T7 promoter: promoter for bacteriophage T7 RNA polymerase
   3249..3288    +  CDS            lacZα (fragment): LacZα fragment of β-galactosidase; lacZ fragment
   3298..3353    +  intron         small t intron (fragment): SV40 (simian virus 40) small t antigen intron
   3353..3490    +  CDS            large T antigen (fragment): large T antigen from SV40 (simian virus 40)
   3513..3634    +  polyA_signal   SV40 poly(A) signal: SV40 polyadenylation signal
   3668..4096    -  rep_origin     f1 ori (sequence partly withheld): f1 bacteriophage origin of replication; arrow indicates direction of (+) strand synthesis
   4123..4225    +  promoter       AmpR promoter: bla
   4229..4586    +  promoter       SV40 promoter: SV40 enhancer and early promoter
   4621..5415    +  CDS            NeoR/KanR: aminoglycoside phosphotransferase from Tn5; aph(3')-II (or nptII); confers resistance to neomycin, kanamycin, and G418 (Geneticin®)
   5436..5588    +  CDS            ble (fragment): BLE_KLEPN - Experimental evidence at protein level: Swiss-Prot protein existence level 1. Binding protein with a strong affinity to the bleomycin family of antibiotics. Binds to CL990; an antimitotic-antibiotic compound. From Klebsiella pneumoniae.
   5647..5694    +  polyA_signal   HSV TK poly(A) signal: herpes simplex virus thymidine kinase polyadenylation signal (Cole and Stacy, 1985)
   5785..5801    -  polyA_signal   bGH poly(A) signal (fragment): bovine growth hormone polyadenylation signal
   6023..6611    +  rep_origin     ori: high-copy-number ColE1/pMB1/pBR322/pUC origin of replication
