[The description below was written by a language model from this plasmid's Addgene catalogue record and pLannotate feature annotations shown in this document.]
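Description:
FLAG-deltaP2-PTPN22 is a mammalian expression plasmid of about 6.7 kb built on the pCMV-Tag2 backbone. It encodes a mutant of human PTPN22 (also known as LYP or PEP) that lacks the P2 proline-rich domain. The coding sequence is driven by the human cytomegalovirus immediate-early enhancer and promoter and is preceded by a backbone-encoded N-terminal FLAG epitope. The annotation software matched this tag as a fragment of 3xFLAG, which fits a single FLAG unit. Transcripts are terminated by an SV40 polyadenylation signal, with remnants of SV40 small t intron and large T sequence lying just upstream of it. T3 and T7 phage promoters and residual pBluescript polylinker fragments flank the insert. The restriction sites used for cloning are not recorded.

The plasmid replicates in E. coli from a high-copy ColE1/pUC-type origin, and an f1 origin is also present for single-stranded DNA production. A single NeoR/KanR (Tn5 aminoglycoside phosphotransferase) cassette serves as the marker in both hosts. A bacterial bla-type promoter drives it to give kanamycin resistance in bacteria, while the SV40 early promoter and an HSV TK poly(A) signal allow G418 selection of transfected mammalian cells.

PTPN22 is a protein tyrosine phosphatase that negatively regulates T-cell receptor signalling by dephosphorylating kinases such as LCK, FYN and ZAP70. The FLAG tag allows the mutant protein to be detected or immunoprecipitated. The construct would therefore suit studies of how the P2 motif contributes to PTPN22 function, although the record states only its expression purpose.
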