Addgene plasmid #195381: FLAG-deltaP2-PTPN22
Purpose: Mammalian expression of a human PTPN22 mutant (lacking the P2 domain) with FLAG tag
Depositing lab: Patrick Concannon. Depositing organization: University of Florida.
Backbone
  Vector backbone: pCMV-Tag2
  Vector type: Mammalian Expression
Growth in bacteria
  Bacterial resistance: Kanamycin, 50 μg/mL
  Growth temperature: 37°C
  Growth strain: DH5alpha
  Copy number: Unknown
Gene/Insert
  Gene/Insert name: PTPN22
  Species: H. sapiens (human)
  Mutation: PTPN22 mutant lacking the P2 proline-rich domain
  Entrez Gene: PTPN22 (a.k.a. LYP, LYP1, LYP2, PEP, PTPN22.5, PTPN22.6, PTPN8)
  Tag / fusion protein: FLAG (N terminal on backbone)
  Cloning method: Restriction Enzyme; 5′ cloning site unknown (unknown if destroyed); 3′ cloning site unknown (unknown if destroyed)
Terms and licenses: Academic/Nonprofit Terms; Industry Terms: Not Available to Industry
How to cite: FLAG-deltaP2-PTPN22 was a gift from Patrick Concannon (Addgene plasmid # 195381 ; http://n2t.net/addgene:195381 ; RRID:Addgene_195381)
